Addgene plasmid #161504: THI ONLY pGAP T1
Purpose: Non activation control for CRISPR/RNA scaffold based transcription regulation in Pichia pastoris BB3rN_pTEF2_dCAS9(3xFLAG_SV40NLS)_pPOR1_MS2bind_only_SV40NLS_pGAP_THI11_T1_gRNA_MS2
Depositing lab: Brigitte Gasser & Diethard Mattanovich. Depositing organization: Austrian Centre of Industrial Biotechnology. Publication: Fine-Tuning of Transcription in Pichia pastoris Using dCas9 and RNA Scaffolds. Baumschabl M, Prielhofer R, Mattanovich D, Steiger MG. ACS Synth Biol. 2020 Dec 18;9(12):3202-3209. doi: 10.1021/acssynbio.0c00214. Epub 2020 Nov 12. PubMed 33180466.
Backbone
  Vector backbone: Addgene#98552 BB3rN_AD
  Backbone size w/o insert (bp): 3000
  Total vector size (bp): 10676
  Vector type: Yeast Expression
Growth in bacteria
  Bacterial resistance: Nourseothricin (clonNat), 50 μg/mL
  Growth temperature: 37°C
  Growth strain: DH5alpha
  Copy number: High Copy
Gene/Insert 1
  Gene/Insert name: dCAS9
  Promoter: pTEF2
  Cloning method: Unknown
  Sequencing primers: 5′ gaggtatgtaggcggtgcta; 3′ GTACTGTGTCGTGAAGGC
Gene/Insert 2
  Gene/Insert name: MS2 (non activation control NAC)
  Promoter: pPOR1
  Cloning method: Unknown
  Sequencing primers: 5′ GCCTTCACGACACAGTAC; 3′ GACAGTGGAGGAAAATAATGTGC
Gene/Insert 3
  Gene/Insert name: gRNA (Targeting T1 in the THI11 promoter)
  Promoter: pGAP
  Cloning method: Unknown
  Sequencing primers: 5′ GCACATTATTTTCCTCCACTGTC; 3′ ttatatttctctacaggggc
Terms and licenses: Academic/Nonprofit Terms; Industry Terms: Not Available to Industry
How to cite: THI ONLY pGAP T1 was a gift from Brigitte Gasser & Diethard Mattanovich (Addgene plasmid # 161504 ; http://n2t.net/addgene:161504 ; RRID:Addgene_161504)
