[The description below was written by a language model from this plasmid's Addgene catalogue record and pLannotate feature annotations shown in this document.]
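Description:
THI ONLY pGAP T1 is a 10.7 kb yeast expression plasmid for Pichia pastoris, built on the BB3rN_AD backbone. It serves as the non-activation control in a dCas9/RNA-scaffold system for tuning transcription. It replicates at high copy in E. coli from a ColE1/pUC-type origin. Selection relies on a single nourseothricin acetyltransferase cassette flanked by the Ashbya gossypii TEF promoter and terminator, and nourseothricin is the recorded bacterial selection. No yeast replication origin is annotated, and the record does not state how the plasmid is maintained or integrated in Pichia.

Three expression units make up the payload. The first uses pTEF2 to drive Streptococcus pyogenes dCas9, the nuclease-dead form according to the catalogue (the automated annotation labels it simply Cas9). It carries an N-terminal 3xFLAG tag and, per the construct name, an SV40 NLS. The second uses pPOR1 to express the bacteriophage MS2 coat protein with an SV40 NLS but no fused effector domain ("MS2bind only"). The third uses the Pichia GAP promoter, a Pol II promoter, to transcribe a guide RNA against target site T1 in the THI11 promoter. A hammerhead ribozyme fragment sits upstream of the guide, presumably to trim the 5′ end of the transcript. The gRNA scaffold is extended by an MS2 stem loop that recruits the coat protein. A short fragment annotated as S. cerevisiae MEP1 lies between the dCas9 and MS2 units; it probably reflects a similarity hit within regulatory sequence rather than a deliberate insert.

In use, dCas9 and the scaffold RNA bring the MS2 protein to the THI11 promoter without any activator. This gives a baseline that separates the effects of dCas9 binding and scaffold recruitment from true transcriptional activation by the effector-fused versions.
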