Features (pLannotate 1.2.2; 12 found; start..end, strand, type, name):
     62..650     -  rep_origin     ori: high-copy-number ColE1/pMB1/pBR322/pUC origin of replication
   1303..1368    +  CDS            3xFLAG: three tandem FLAG® epitope tags, followed by an enterokinase cleavage site
   1372..5475    +  CDS            Cas9: Cas9 (Csn1) endonuclease from the Streptococcus pyogenes Type II CRISPR/Cas system generates RNA-guided double strand breaks in DNA
   5997..6284    +  CDS            MEP1 (fragment): MEP1_YEAST - Also known as AMT1. Experimental evidence at protein level: Swiss-Prot protein existence level 1. Transporter for ammonium (both charged and uncharged NH3 and NH4) to use as a nitrogen source. Can also transport methylamine. The affinity of MEP1 is about twenty times lower than that of MEP2. MEP3 has the lowest affinity. From Saccharomyces cerevisiae (strain ATCC 204508 / S288c) (Baker's yeast).
   6726..7115    +  CDS            CAPSD_BPMS2: Experimental evidence at protein level: Swiss-Prot protein existence level 1. Acts as a translational repressor of viral replicase synthesis late in infection. This latter function is the result of capsid protein interaction with an RNA hairpin which contains the replicase ribosome-binding site. From Escherichia phage MS2 (Bacteriophage MS2).
   7307..7783    +  promoter       GAP promoter: promoter for Pichia pastoris glyceraldehyde-3-phosphate dehydrogenase
   7801..7825    +  misc_RNA       sTRSV HHRz (fragment): hammerhead ribozyme from the tobacco ringspot virus satellite RNA (Khvorova et al., 2003)
   7859..7934    +  misc_RNA       gRNA scaffold: guide RNA scaffold for the Streptococcus pyogenes CRISPR/Cas9 system
   7939..7957    +  misc_RNA       MS2 stem loop: stem loop that binds the bacteriophage MS2 coat protein
   8544..8887    +  promoter       TEF promoter: Ashbya gossypii TEF promoter
   8894..9458    +  CDS            NrsR (fragment): nourseothricin acetyltransferase; Streptomyces noursei nat1; confers resistance to nourseothricin
   9466..9663    +  terminator     TEF terminator: Ashbya gossypii TEF terminator
>Addgene plasmid #161504 | THI ONLY pGAP T1 | addgene full sequence | sequence record 326284 | Addgene NGS Result
CGCTGTGAGCAAAAGGCCAGCAAAAGGCCAGGAACCGTAAAAAGGCCGCGTTGCTGGCGTTTTTCCATAG
GCTCCGCCCCCCTGACGAGCATCACAAAAATCGACGCTCAAGTCAGAGGTGGCGAAACCCGACAGGACTA
TAAAGATACCAGGCGTTTCCCCCTGGAAGCTCCCTCGTGCGCTCTCCTGTTCCGACCCTGCCGCTTACCG
GATACCTGTCCGCCTTTCTCCCTTCGGGAAGCGTGGCGCTTTCTCATAGCTCACGCTGTAGGTATCTCAG
TTCGGTGTAGGTCGTTCGCTCCAAGCTGGGCTGTGTGCACGAACCCCCCGTTCAGCCCGACCGCTGCGCC
TTATCCGGTAACTATCGTCTTGAGTCCAACCCGGTAAGACACGACTTATCGCCACTGGCAGCAGCCACTG
GTAACAGGATTAGCAGAGCGAGGTATGTAGGCGGTGCTACAGAGTTCTTGAAGTGGTGGCCTAACTACGG
CTACACTAGAAGAACAGTATTTGGTATCTGCGCTCTGCTGAAGCCAGTTACCTTCGGAAAAAGAGTTGGT
AGCTCTTGATCCGGCAAACAAACCACCGCTGGTAGCGGTGGTTTTTTTGTTTGCAAGCAGCAGATTACGC
GCAGAAAAAAAGGATCTCAAGAAGATCCTTTGATCTTTTCTACGGGGTGGAGCGCAAAAAACCCCGCCCC
TGACAGGGCGGGGTTTTTTCGCGATCGGAGCGGTACTACCATTGACACTACACATCCTTAATTCCAATCC
TGTCTGGCCTCCTTCACCTTTTAACCATCTTGCCCATTCCAACTCGTGTCAGATTGCGTATCAAGTGAAA
AAAAAAAAATTTTAAATCTTTAACCCAATCAGGTAATAACTGTCGCCTCTTTTATCTGCCGCACTGCATG
AGGTGTCCCCTTAGTGGGAAAGAGTACTGAGCCAACCCTGGAGGACAGCAAGGGAAAAATACCTACAACT
TGCTTCATAATGGTCGTAAAAACAATCCTTGTCGGATATAAGTGTTGTAGACTGTCCCTTATCCTCTGCG
ATGTTCTTCCTCTCAAAGTTTGCGATTTCTCTCTATCAGAATTGCCATCAAGAGACTCAGGACTAATTTC
GCAGTCCCACACGCACTCGTACATGATTGGCTGAAATTTCCCTAAAGAATTTCTTTTTCACGAAAATTTT
TTTTTTACACAAGATTTTCAGCAGATATAAAATGGAGAGCAGGACCTCCGCTGTGACTCTTCTTTTTTTT
CTTTTATTCTCACTACATACATTTTAGTTATTCGCCAACATGGACTACAAAGACCATGACGGTGATTATA
AAGATCATGACATCGATTACAAGGATGACGATGACAAGCTCATGGACAAGAAGTACTCCATTGGGCTCGC
TATCGGCACAAACAGCGTCGGCTGGGCCGTCATTACGGACGAGTACAAGGTGCCGAGCAAAAAATTCAAA
GTTCTGGGCAATACCGATCGCCACAGCATAAAGAAGAACCTCATTGGCGCCCTCCTGTTCGACTCCGGGG
AGACGGCCGAAGCCACGCGGCTCAAAAGAACAGCACGGCGCAGATATACCCGCAGAAAGAATCGGATCTG
CTACCTGCAGGAGATCTTTAGTAATGAGATGGCTAAGGTGGATGACTCTTTCTTCCATAGGCTGGAGGAG
TCCTTTTTGGTGGAGGAGGATAAAAAGCACGAGCGCCACCCAATCTTTGGCAATATCGTGGACGAGGTGG
CGTACCATGAAAAGTACCCAACCATATATCATCTGAGGAAGAAGCTTGTAGACAGTACTGATAAGGCTGA
CTTGCGGTTGATCTATCTCGCGCTGGCGCATATGATCAAATTTCGGGGACACTTCCTCATCGAGGGGGAC
CTGAACCCAGACAACAGCGATGTCGACAAACTCTTTATCCAACTGGTTCAGACTTACAATCAGCTTTTCG
AAGAGAACCCGATCAACGCATCCGGAGTTGACGCCAAAGCAATCCTGAGCGCTAGGCTGTCCAAATCCCG
GCGGCTCGAAAACCTCATCGCACAGCTCCCTGGGGAGAAGAAGAACGGCCTGTTTGGTAATCTTATCGCC
CTGTCACTCGGGCTGACCCCCAACTTTAAATCTAACTTCGACCTGGCCGAAGATGCCAAGCTTCAACTGA
GCAAAGACACCTACGATGATGATCTCGACAATCTGCTGGCCCAGATCGGCGACCAGTACGCAGACCTTTT
TTTGGCGGCAAAGAACCTGTCAGACGCCATTCTGCTGAGTGATATTCTGCGAGTGAACACGGAGATCACC
AAAGCTCCGCTGAGCGCTAGTATGATCAAGCGCTATGATGAGCACCACCAAGACTTGACTTTGCTGAAGG
CCCTTGTCAGACAGCAACTGCCTGAGAAGTACAAGGAAATTTTCTTCGATCAGTCTAAAAATGGCTACGC
CGGATACATTGACGGCGGAGCAAGCCAGGAGGAATTTTACAAATTTATTAAGCCCATCTTGGAAAAAATG
GACGGCACCGAGGAGCTGCTGGTAAAGCTTAACAGAGAAGATCTGTTGCGCAAACAGCGCACTTTCGACA
ATGGAAGCATCCCCCACCAGATTCACCTGGGCGAACTGCACGCTATCCTCAGGCGGCAAGAGGATTTCTA
CCCCTTTTTGAAAGATAACAGGGAAAAGATTGAGAAAATCCTCACATTTCGGATACCCTACTATGTAGGC
CCCCTCGCCCGGGGAAATTCCAGATTCGCGTGGATGACTCGCAAATCAGAAGAGACTATCACTCCCTGGA
ACTTCGAGGAAGTCGTGGATAAGGGGGCCTCTGCCCAGTCCTTCATCGAAAGGATGACTAACTTTGATAA
AAATCTGCCTAACGAAAAGGTGCTTCCTAAACACTCTCTGCTGTACGAGTACTTCACAGTTTATAACGAG
CTCACCAAGGTCAAATACGTCACAGAAGGGATGAGAAAGCCAGCATTCCTGTCTGGAGAGCAGAAGAAAG
CTATCGTGGACCTCCTCTTCAAGACGAACCGGAAAGTTACCGTGAAACAGCTCAAAGAGGACTATTTCAA
AAAGATTGAATGTTTCGACTCTGTTGAAATCAGCGGAGTGGAGGATCGCTTCAACGCATCCCTGGGAACG
TATCACGATCTCCTGAAAATCATTAAAGACAAGGACTTCCTGGACAATGAGGAGAACGAGGACATTCTTG
AGGACATTGTCCTCACCCTTACGTTGTTTGAAGATAGGGAGATGATTGAAGAACGCTTGAAAACTTACGC
TCATCTCTTCGACGACAAAGTCATGAAACAGCTCAAGAGGCGCCGATATACAGGATGGGGGCGGCTGTCA
AGAAAACTGATCAATGGGATCCGAGACAAGCAGAGTGGAAAGACAATCCTGGATTTTCTTAAGTCCGATG
GATTTGCCAACAGGAACTTCATGCAGTTGATCCATGATGACTCTCTCACCTTTAAGGAGGACATCCAGAA
AGCACAAGTTTCTGGCCAGGGGGACAGTCTGCACGAGCACATCGCTAATCTTGCAGGTAGCCCAGCTATC
AAAAAGGGAATACTGCAGACCGTTAAGGTCGTGGATGAACTCGTCAAAGTAATGGGAAGGCATAAGCCCG
AGAATATCGTTATCGAGATGGCCCGAGAGAACCAAACTACCCAGAAGGGACAGAAGAACAGTAGGGAAAG
GATGAAGAGGATTGAAGAGGGTATAAAAGAACTGGGGTCCCAAATCCTTAAGGAACACCCAGTTGAAAAC
ACCCAGCTTCAGAATGAGAAGCTCTACCTGTACTACCTGCAGAACGGCAGGGACATGTACGTGGATCAGG
AACTGGACATCAATCGGCTCTCCGACTACGACGTGGATGCCATCGTGCCCCAGTCTTTTCTCAAAGATGA
TTCTATTGATAATAAAGTGTTGACAAGATCCGATAAAAATAGAGGGAAGAGTGATAACGTCCCCTCAGAA
GAAGTTGTCAAGAAAATGAAAAATTATTGGCGGCAGCTGCTGAACGCCAAACTGATCACACAACGGAAGT
TCGATAATCTGACTAAGGCTGAACGAGGTGGCCTGTCTGAGTTGGATAAAGCCGGCTTCATCAAAAGGCA
GCTTGTTGAGACACGCCAGATCACCAAGCACGTGGCCCAAATTCTCGATTCACGCATGAACACCAAGTAC
GATGAAAATGACAAACTGATTCGAGAGGTGAAAGTTATTACTCTGAAGTCTAAGCTAGTCTCAGATTTCA
GAAAGGACTTTCAGTTTTATAAGGTGAGAGAGATCAACAATTACCACCATGCGCATGATGCCTACCTGAA
TGCAGTGGTAGGCACTGCACTTATCAAAAAATATCCCAAGCTTGAATCTGAATTTGTTTACGGAGACTAT
AAAGTGTACGATGTTAGGAAAATGATCGCAAAGTCTGAGCAGGAAATAGGCAAGGCCACCGCTAAGTACT
TCTTTTACAGCAATATTATGAATTTTTTCAAGACCGAGATTACACTGGCCAATGGAGAGATTCGGAAGCG
ACCACTTATCGAAACAAACGGAGAAACAGGAGAAATCGTGTGGGACAAGGGTAGGGATTTCGCGACAGTC
CGGAAGGTCCTGTCCATGCCGCAGGTGAACATCGTTAAAAAGACCGAAGTACAGACCGGAGGCTTCTCCA
AGGAAAGTATCCTCCCGAAAAGGAACAGCGACAAGCTGATCGCACGCAAAAAAGATTGGGACCCCAAGAA
ATACGGCGGATTCGATTCTCCTACAGTCGCTTACAGTGTACTGGTTGTGGCCAAAGTGGAGAAAGGGAAG
TCTAAAAAACTCAAAAGCGTCAAGGAACTGCTGGGCATCACAATCATGGAGCGATCAAGCTTCGAAAAAA
ACCCCATCGACTTTCTCGAGGCGAAAGGATATAAAGAGGTCAAAAAAGACCTCATCATTAAGCTTCCCAA
GTACTCTCTCTTTGAGCTTGAAAACGGCCGGAAACGAATGCTCGCTAGTGCGGGCGAGCTGCAGAAAGGT
AACGAGCTGGCACTGCCCTCTAAATACGTTAATTTCTTGTATCTGGCCAGCCACTATGAAAAGCTCAAAG
GGTCCCCCGAAGATAATGAGCAGAAGCAGCTGTTCGTGGAACAACACAAACACTACCTTGATGAGATCAT
CGAGCAAATAAGCGAATTCTCCAAAAGAGTGATCCTCGCCGACGCTAACCTCGATAAGGTGCTTTCTGCT
TACAATAAGCACAGGGATAAGCCCATCAGGGAGCAGGCAGAAAACATTATCCACTTGTTTACTCTGACCA
ACTTGGGCGCTCCTGCAGCCTTCAAGTACTTCGACACCACCATAGACAGAAAGCGGTACACCTCTACAAA
GGAGGTCCTGGACGCCACACTGATTCATCAGTCAATTACGGGGCTCTATGAAACAAGAATCGACCTCTCT
CAGCTCGGTGGAGACAGCAGGGCTGACCCCAAGAAGAAGAGGAAGGTGTGAGCTTTAGTCAAATATTAAT
CTATTTCACCTGTTCAAACTTTACTTAATGTACAAATGTGGTAGTTATTAGTTTTGCAACGGAACTTGTT
CCATAATCTGGTCCTCTGGGACAGCAAACTGTCTTTCACTAGTAGCGCCAGTTTCGGGAGTCCACACAGC
ATTAGTCACCGGTGCACCAGCACTAATCTCACGACCTTCTGGGTGTTTAAATGGGCAGTTAGGGTTGCGG
CATCCAGCTGCAAACTTACAATCCTCATCAATTGGATGAGTGAAAAAACAGTTTGGTCTGGTACAACTGT
TGCCTTCACGACACAGTACAGGAGTAGTTGCGTGACGTCTTGGGCACTTGTAATTACGGCATGATTTACC
AAATCGACATTGTTCCAAAGCCCTCTGTTGTTTTTGTTGTTTCTCTTCTTCGGTGATCTTGTGTTCAGGT
GATCGATGAGCCTTTGGACAGTCCGGATTAGAGCGCTCCGGGGAGCGCATTATTTGGGTCGGCTACTGTC
ATTGGTTATGATGGCCTTACCGAGCACGAAGGTGGTTGGATAGACCACAACTGGAAACAGTTGTACAAAC
AGATTGCATTCATTTTTGCTTGTATTGGATACTCGATGGCCATCACCGCTCTTATCTGTTTCATCCTCAA
CCGTATTCCATTTTTGCAACTGCGAGCTTCAGAAGAGGCTGAGGAGAAAGGTATGGATGAGGATCAGATT
GGAGAGTTCGCTTATGACTACGTGGAAGTACGTCGTGATTTTTTGGCTTGGGGATCAGGCCCAAACAATG
GCTTCAAGGAGCCGGAAGTTCTGGATCAGGTAGTTCCGGTTAATGATTTCAGCAGTGACCAGAATGTGAC
TAATCAGACCAACGAATCTGAGAAGCAGTAGAGTAAATATAGAGATGATATTTAGTGTATTCTAATGCTT
ATGTAATGTATTAAGCAAAAAGTTGTGTTTATGAGTTAGCATTTGTCTTAGCAAACATAAAATTATGTCG
ACATTTGCAACCCGCATGTCTAGTGTTTTTAGATCGATCTTCGATGTGTAGAATAATGCCTCCACGTGAT
GCCCCGCGATTTTGTTGGGTCGCAATGCCTCCAACATAAACCCATCACGTATAAAAAGCCCTCTTAACCC
TCCCCCCTGTTTCGTTTGCTTCATCACTTAACCTGAACTATCAACATGCCCAAAAAGAAAAGAAAAGTGG
GTAGTATGGCGTCTAACTTCACCCAGTTCGTTCTGGTTGACAACGGTGGTACCGGTGACGTTACCGTTGC
GCCGTCTAACTTCGCGAACGGTGTTGCGGAATGGATCTCTTCTAACTCTCGTTCTCAGGCGTACAAAGTT
ACCTGCTCTGTTCGTCAATCCTCCGCGCAGAACCGTAAATACACCATCAAAGTTGAAGTTCCGAAAGTTG
CGACCCAGACCGTTGGTGGTGTTGAACTGCCGGTTGCGGCGTGGCGTTCTTACCTGAACATGGAACTGAC
CATCCCGATCTTCGCGACCAACTCTGACTGCGAACTGATCGTTAAAGCGATGCAGGGTCTGCTGAAAGAC
GGTAACCCGATCCCGTCTGCGATCGCGGCGAACTCTGGTATCTACTAGGCTTCTGTTTAATTCTGTAGGA
TAAACGAAATAACTGTATCTTTATAATCATCCTTAAGATAGCCCTGGACTCGTCAGACATTAGTTCGCGC
ACATTATTTTCCTCCACTGTCTGCAAACAGCCACACGGCATTTCCCTCTCTAGTTTCATTTATCAAAGTA
GCACAACACGCTAATTGGAGGATCCTTTTTTGTAGAAATGTCTTGGTGTCCTCGTCCAATCAGGTAGCCA
TCTCTGAAATATCTGGCTCCGTTGCAACTCCGAACGACCTGCTGGCAACGTAAAATTCTCCGGGGTAAAA
CTTAAATGTGGAGTAATGGAACCAGAAACGTCTCTTCCCTTCTCTCTCCTTCCACCGCCCGTTACCGTCC
CTAGGAAATTTTACTCTGCTGGAGAGCTTCTTCTACGGCCCCCTTGCAGCAATGCTCTTCCCAGCATTAC
GTTGCGGGTAAAACGGAGGTCGTGTACCCGACCTAGCAGCCCAGGGATGGAAAAGTCCCGGCCGTCGCTG
GCAATAATAGCGGGCGGACGCATGTCATGAGATTATTGGAAACCACCAGAATCGAATATAAAAGGCGAAC
ACCTTTCCCAATTTTGGTTTCTCCTGACCCAAAGACTTTAAATTTAATTTATTTGTCCCTATTTCAATCA
ATTGAACAACTATCAAAACACCATGAGAGTTCTGATGAGTCCGTGAGGACGAAACGAGTAAGCTCGTCTT
GAGAAGAGTAAAGTATGAGTTTTAGAGCTAGAAATAGCAAGTTAAAATAAGGCTAGTCCGTTATCAACTT
GAAAAAGTGGCACCGAGTCGGTGCGCGCACATGAGGATCACCCATGTGCTTTTGGCCGGCATGGTCCCAG
CCTCCTCGCTGGCGCCGGCTGGGCAACATGCTTCGGCATGGCGAATGGGACAGCTTTGGACTGCTTTTAG
TGTACATCTGATAATATAGTACTACCACGTATGATAATGTAGAGAATAGGCTTCCTTGTCGAGTGTGTTT
GCAGTTTTCTTGAGTTTCAAGGTTTAAATGCTGGTATATTAGTTCATCGAAGGTTTCAGCCAATAGCACC
TTAAATCAATCAAACTAATTCGACTCTTACGAAAGAGCCTACTGTGTTTAGTATCGAAGTCGTTTACCTT
TCATGTTGAATAGCTTCCTCTCTGACCCTAACATTTCAAGATCCTCCTAAAGTTACCCGGATTGTGAAAT
TCTAATGATCCACCTGCCCAATGCATTTTTTCTTTATTCAGTTTACCTTTTTTACCTAATATACGAGCTT
GTTAAAGTAAGTGGCACTGCAATACTAGGCTTATTGTTGATATTATGATGAATCGTTTTCACAAACTTGA
TTTCCTGTGAACTCACCATGTACTAAGGAAAAAAACATGCATCACCATCTGAATATTTGACCGCTAGCTC
ATGGACATGGAGGCCCAGAATACCCTCCTTGACAGTCTTGACGTGCGCAGCTCAGGGGCATGATGTGACT
GTCGCCCGTACATTTAGCCCATACATCCCCATGTATAATCATTTGCATCCATACATTTTGATGGCCGCAC
GGCGCGAAGCAAAAATTACGGCTCCTCGCTGCAGACCTGCGAGCAGGGAAACGCTCCCCTCACAGACGCG
TTGAATTGTCCCCACGCCGCGCCCCTGTAGAGAAATATAAAAGGTTAGGATTTGCCACTGAGGTTCTTCT
TTCATATACTTCCTTTTAAAATCTTGCTAGGATACAGTTCTCACATCACATCCGAACATAAACAACCATG
GGTACCACTCTTGACGACACGGCTTACCGGTACCGCACCAGTGTCCCGGGGGACGCCGAGGCCATCGAGG
CACTGGATGGGTCCTTCACCACCGACACCGTTTTTCGCGTCACCGCCACCGGGGACGGCTTCACCCTGCG
GGAGGTGCCGGTGGACCCGCCCCTGACCAAGGTGTTCCCCGACGACGAATCGGACGACGAATCGGACGAC
GGGGAGGACGGCGACCCGGACTCCCGGACGTTCGTCGCGTACGGGGACGACGGCGACCTGGCGGGCTTCG
TGGTCGTCTCGTACTCCGGCTGGAACCGCCGGCTGACCGTCGAGGACATCGAGGTCGCCCCGGAGCACCG
GGGGCACGGGGTCGGGCGCGCGTTGATGGGGCTCGCGACGGAGTTCGCCCGCGAGCGGGGCGCCGGGCAC
CTCTGGCTGGAGGTCACCAACGTCAACGCACCGGCGATCCACGCGTACCGGCGGATGGGGTTCACCCTCT
GCGGCCTGGACACCGCCCTGTACGACGGCACCGCCTCGGACGGCGAGCAGGCGCTCTACATGAGCATGCC
CTGCCCCTAATCAGTACTGACAATAAAAAGATTCTTGTTTTCAAGAACTTGTCATTTGTATAGTTTTTTT
ATATTGTAGTTGTTCTATTTTAATCAAATGTTAGCGTGATTTATATTTTTTTTCGCCTCGACATCATCTG
CCCAGATGCGAAGTTAAGTGCGCAGAAAGTAATATCATGCGTCAATCGTATGTGAATGCTGGTCGCTATA
CTGGCTTCATACCCAGCATTGACCTTTGGTATGAGCATCTGAAAAACAACCAGGTGTTGCAAAGTTAAAC
ATCCTTCTTTGTTCATATAGAACCCACTATTCATGGTACTCCCCAATCGAATTTCACATTCTGGTTTTGA
AATTACACACCACGTTAGCTTATAAGATTTCATATAACTTATTGATATACGGTTTCCATTGTTCGAATAG
TTGAGGTTGTATGTAATTCGATTGAAGGGGCCATTTTTGTTTCCTACTTTTCCTGGGAGCTTATCCGATG
CGCTTCAAAGCTGGAATTGTAAATATAGAGAAAAAGAAGGATGTTGTTTTATTCTTGAAAGAGTATAATT
TTACTTCTAGCAACTCTCCCACTTCGCTTGACTTCATTTATTTCTTGGGCACATAGGCGTAGTAATCTAG
ACCAACAGATAATTTGCCGGAATGATATAGCGATTGGAAAATGAACTGAAATTTTTTGCTGTCTTTCAAT
TTGACGGGCAGTTCATCAGGCGCGCCGTGACCGACCATATAAATACGTTGAGAATGTTATTCTTCCTCGT
AGTTGAAGTGGCTTCATAATTTCAGAACTCAATAGATAAACTAGGATGTTTTAAAGCAATTAATGCTCAC
AAGTAAGGAGCGACTCTCTTGCTTTTCGAATACTAAAAGTATCGTCCCAACCCAGAAAAAAAGACCTCTT
AACTGCAAAATAAACTCTATATATTTCTTCTAAAACAGTTTCAGGTTGGATAGTATCGCATTCTCATCAC
TTCTAACTAGTAGGCCATGAGATATATTAACGTTTACTTGAGTTCTAAGTTCTCCGAATTAGATGCACAG
CACAAACAAGATTAGGTTTCACTTGGTACAAAATACGAACAGAGTTTAAGGTCGTAATTTCATTTCGTTA
TTGATCCCCACAATCTATTCTTATCACAGTCATCAGATAGTCGCGAAAAAGCATGCAGAAAAGGGGGTCG
TCCCTATCTAAGTTGTAGCATTACAACAAATATGAC
